>Addgene plasmid #90848 | PPP2R2B B6.5 gRNA | addgene full sequence | sequence record 183892 | Addgene NGS Result
AGCGAGGAAGCGGAAGAGCGCCCAATACGCAAACCGCCTCTCCCCGCGCGTTGGCCGATTCATTAATGCA
GCTGGCACGACAGGTTTCCCGACTGGAAAGCGGGCAGTGAGCGCAACGCAATTAATGTGAGTTAGCTCAC
TCATTAGGCACCCCAGGCTTTACACTTTATGCTTCCGGCTCGTATGTTGTGTGGAATTGTGAGCGGATAA
CAATTTCACACAGGAAACAGCTATGACCATGATTACGCCAAGCGCGCAATTAACCCTCACTAAAGGGAAC
AAAAGCTGGAGCTGCAAGCTTAATGTAGTCTTATGCAATACTCTTGTAGTCTTGCAACATGGTAACGATG
AGTTAGCAACATGCCTTACAAGGAGAGAAAAAGCACCGTGCATGCCGATTGGTGGAAGTAAGGTGGTACG
ATCGTGCCTTATTAGGAAGGCAACAGACGGGTCTGACATGGATTGGACGAACCACTGAATTGCCGCATTG
CAGAGATATTGTATTTAAGTGCCTAGCTCGATACATAAACGGGTCTCTCTGGTTAGACCAGATCTGAGCC
TGGGAGCTCTCTGGCTAACTAGGGAACCCACTGCTTAAGCCTCAATAAAGCTTGCCTTGAGTGCTTCAAG
TAGTGTGTGCCCGTCTGTTGTGTGACTCTGGTAACTAGAGATCCCTCAGACCCTTTTAGTCAGTGTGGAA
AATCTCTAGCAGTGGCGCCCGAACAGGGACTTGAAAGCGAAAGGGAAACCAGAGGAGCTCTCTCGACGCA
GGACTCGGCTTGCTGAAGCGCGCACGGCAAGAGGCGAGGGGCGGCGACTGGTGAGTACGCCAAAAATTTT
GACTAGCGGAGGCTAGAAGGAGAGAGATGGGTGCGAGAGCGTCAGTATTAAGCGGGGGAGAATTAGATCG
CGATGGGAAAAAATTCGGTTAAGGCCAGGGGGAAAGAAAAAATATAAATTAAAACATATAGTATGGGCAA
GCAGGGAGCTAGAACGATTCGCAGTTAATCCTGGCCTGTTAGAAACATCAGAAGGCTGTAGACAAATACT
GGGACAGCTACAACCATCCCTTCAGACAGGATCAGAAGAACTTAGATCATTATATAATACAGTAGCAACC
CTCTATTGTGTGCATCAAAGGATAGAGATAAAAGACACCAAGGAAGCTTTAGACAAGATAGAGGAAGAGC
AAAACAAAAGTAAGACCACCGCACAGCAAGCGGCCGCTGATCTTCAGACCTGGAGGAGGAGATATGAGGG
ACAATTGGAGAAGTGAATTATATAAATATAAAGTAGTAAAAATTGAACCATTAGGAGTAGCACCCACCAA
GGCAAAGAGAAGAGTGGTGCAGAGAGAAAAAAGAGCAGTGGGAATAGGAGCTTTGTTCCTTGGGTTCTTG
GGAGCAGCAGGAAGCACTATGGGCGCAGCGTCAATGACGCTGACGGTACAGGCCAGACAATTATTGTCTG
GTATAGTGCAGCAGCAGAACAATTTGCTGAGGGCTATTGAGGCGCAACAGCATCTGTTGCAACTCACAGT
CTGGGGCATCAAGCAGCTCCAGGCAAGAATCCTGGCTGTGGAAAGATACCTAAAGGATCAACAGCTCCTG
GGGATTTGGGGTTGCTCTGGAAAACTCATTTGCACCACTGCTGTGCCTTGGAATGCTAGTTGGAGTAATA
AATCTCTGGAACAGATTTGGAATCACACGACCTGGATGGAGTGGGACAGAGAAATTAACAATTACACAAG
CTTAATACACTCCTTAATTGAAGAATCGCAAAACCAGCAAGAAAAGAATGAACAAGAATTATTGGAATTA
GATAAATGGGCAAGTTTGTGGAATTGGTTTAACATAACAAATTGGCTGTGGTATATAAAATTATTCATAA
TGATAGTAGGAGGCTTGGTAGGTTTAAGAATAGTTTTTGCTGTACTTTCTATAGTGAATAGAGTTAGGCA
GGGATATTCACCATTATCGTTTCAGACCCACCTCCCAACCCCGAGGGGACCCAGAGAGGGCCTATTTCCC
ATGATTCCTTCATATTTGCATATACGATACAAGGCTGTTAGAGAGATAATTAGAATTAATTTGACTGTAA
ACACAAAGATATTAGTACAAAATACGTGACGTAGAAAGTAATAATTTCTTGGGTAGTTTGCAGTTTTAAA
ATTATGTTTTAAAATGGACTATCATATGCTTACCGTAACTTGAAAGTATTTCGATTTCTTGGCTTTATAT
ATCTTGTGGAAAGGACGAAACACCGTCGCATAGCTGTGGTCGCGCGTTTAAGAGCTATGCTGGAAACAGC
ATAGCAAGTTTAAATAAGGCTAGTCCGTTATCAACTTGAAAAAGTGGCACCGAGTCGGTGCTTTTTTTGA
ATTCTAGATCTTGAGACAAATGGCAGTATTCATCCACAATTTTAAAAGAAAAGGGGGGATTGGGGGGTAC
AGTGCAGGGGAAAGAATAGTAGACATAATAGCAACAGACATACAAACTAAAGAATTACAAAAACAAATTA
CAAAAATTCAAAATTTTCGGGTTTATTACAGGGACAGCAGAGATCCACTTTGGCGCCGGCTCGAGTGGCT
CCGGTGCCCGTCAGTGGGCAGAGCGCACATCGCCCACAGTCCCCGAGAAGTTGGGGGGAGGGGTCGGCAA
TTGAACCGGTGCCTAGAGAAGGTGGCGCGGGGTAAACTGGGAAAGTGATGTCGTGTACTGGCTCCGCCTT
TTTCCCGAGGGTGGGGGAGAACCGTATATAAGTGCAGTAGTCGCCGTGAACGTTCTTTTTCGCAACGGGT
TTGCCGCCAGAACACAGGTGTCGTGACGCGGGATCCGCCACCATGACCGAGTACAAGCCCACGGTGCGCC
TCGCCACCCGCGACGACGTCCCCAGGGCCGTACGCACCCTCGCCGCCGCGTTCGCCGACTACCCCGCCAC
GCGCCACACCGTCGATCCGGACCGCCACATCGAGCGGGTCACCGAGCTGCAAGAACTCTTCCTCACGCGC
GTCGGGCTCGACATCGGCAAGGTGTGGGTCGCGGACGACGGCGCCGCGGTGGCGGTCTGGACCACGCCGG
AGAGCGTCGAAGCGGGGGCGGTGTTCGCCGAGATCGGCCCGCGCATGGCCGAGTTGAGCGGTTCCCGGCT
GGCCGCGCAGCAACAGATGGAAGGCCTCCTGGCGCCGCACCGGCCCAAGGAGCCCGCGTGGTTCCTGGCC
ACCGTCGGAGTCTCGCCCGACCACCAGGGCAAGGGTCTGGGCAGCGCCGTCGTGCTCCCCGGAGTGGAGG
CGGCCGAGCGCGCCGGGGTGCCCGCCTTCCTGGAGACCTCCGCGCCCCGCAACCTCCCCTTCTACGAGCG
GCTCGGCTTCACCGTCACCGCCGACGTCGAGGTGCCCGAAGGACCGCGCACCTGGTGCATGACCCGCAAG
CCCGGTGCCTGAACGCGTTAAGTCGACAATCAACCTCTGGATTACAAAATTTGTGAAAGATTGACTGGTA
TTCTTAACTATGTTGCTCCTTTTACGCTATGTGGATACGCTGCTTTAATGCCTTTGTATCATGCTATTGC
TTCCCGTATGGCTTTCATTTTCTCCTCCTTGTATAAATCCTGGTTGCTGTCTCTTTATGAGGAGTTGTGG
CCCGTTGTCAGGCAACGTGGCGTGGTGTGCACTGTGTTTGCTGACGCAACCCCCACTGGTTGGGGCATTG
CCACCACCTGTCAGCTCCTTTCCGGGACTTTCGCTTTCCCCCTCCCTATTGCCACGGCGGAACTCATCGC
CGCCTGCCTTGCCCGCTGCTGGACAGGGGCTCGGCTGTTGGGCACTGACAATTCCGTGGTGTTGTCGGGG
AAATCATCGTCCTTTCCTTGGCTGCTCGCCTGTGTTGCCACCTGGATTCTGCGCGGGACGTCCTTCTGCT
ACGTCCCTTCGGCCCTCAATCCAGCGGACCTTCCTTCCCGCGGCCTGCTGCCGGCTCTGCGGCCTCTTCC
GCGTCTTCGCCTTCGCCCTCAGACGAGTCGGATCTCCCTTTGGGCCGCCTCCCCGCGTCGACTTTAAGAC
CAATGACTTACAAGGCAGCTGTAGATCTTAGCCACTTTTTAAAAGAAAAGGGGGGACTGGAAGGGCTAAT
TCACTCCCAACGAAGACAAGATCTGCTTTTTGCTTGTACTGGGTCTCTCTGGTTAGACCAGATCTGAGCC
TGGGAGCTCTCTGGCTAACTAGGGAACCCACTGCTTAAGCCTCAATAAAGCTTGCCTTGAGTGCTTCAAG
TAGTGTGTGCCCGTCTGTTGTGTGACTCTGGTAACTAGAGATCCCTCAGACCCTTTTAGTCAGTGTGGAA
AATCTCTAGCAGTACGTATAGTAGTTCATGTCATCTTATTATTCAGTATTTATAACTTGCAAAGAAATGA
ATATCAGAGAGTGAGAGGAACTTGTTTATTGCAGCTTATAATGGTTACAAATAAAGCAATAGCATCACAA
ATTTCACAAATAAAGCATTTTTTTCACTGCATTCTAGTTGTGGTTTGTCCAAACTCATCAATGTATCTTA
TCATGTCTGGCTCTAGCTATCCCGCCCCTAACTCCGCCCATCCCGCCCCTAACTCCGCCCAGTTCCGCCC
ATTCTCCGCCCCATGGCTGACTAATTTTTTTTATTTATGCAGAGGCCGAGGCCGCCTCGGCCTCTGAGCT
ATTCCAGAAGTAGTGAGGAGGCTTTTTTGGAGGCCTAGGGACGTACCCAATTCGCCCTATAGTGAGTCGT
ATTACGCGCGCTCACTGGCCGTCGTTTTACAACGTCGTGACTGGGAAAACCCTGGCGTTACCCAACTTAA
TCGCCTTGCAGCACATCCCCCTTTCGCCAGCTGGCGTAATAGCGAAGAGGCCCGCACCGATCGCCCTTCC
CAACAGTTGCGCAGCCTGAATGGCGAATGGG
[124 nt withheld, positions 4932-5055]
C
[91 nt withheld, positions 5057-5147]
A
[49 nt withheld, positions 5149-5197]
CCTTTGACGTTGGAGTCCACGTTCTTT
[37 nt withheld, positions 5225-5261]
ACCCTATCTCGGTCTATTCTTTTGATTTATAAGGGATTTTGCCGATTTCGGCCTATTGGTTAAAAAATGA
GCTGATTTAACAAAAATTTAACGCGAATTTTAACAAAATATTAACGCTTACAATTTAGGTGGCACTTTTC
GGGGAAATGTGCGCGGAACCCCTATTTGTTTATTTTTCTAAATACATTCAAATATGTATCCGCTCATGAG
ACAATAACCCTGATAAATGCTTCAATAATATTGAAAAAGGAAGAGTATGAGTATTCAACATTTCCGTGTC
GCCCTTATTCCCTTTTTTGCGGCATTTTGCCTTCCTGTTTTTGCTCACCCAGAAACGCTGGTGAAAGTAA
AAGATGCTGAAGATCAGTTGGGTGCACGAGTGGGTTACATCGAACTGGATCTCAACAGCGGTAAGATCCT
TGAGAGTTTTCGCCCCGAAGAACGTTTTCCAATGATGAGCACTTTTAAAGTTCTGCTATGTGGCGCGGTA
TTATCCCGTATTGACGCCGGGCAAGAGCAACTCGGTCGCCGCATACACTATTCTCAGAATGACTTGGTTG
AGTACTCACCAGTCACAGAAAAGCATCTTACGGATGGCATGACAGTAAGAGAATTATGCAGTGCTGCCAT
AACCATGAGTGATAACACTGCGGCCAACTTACTTCTGACAACGATCGGAGGACCGAAGGAGCTAACCGCT
TTTTTGCACAACATGGGGGATCATGTAACTCGCCTTGATCGTTGGGAACCGGAGCTGAATGAAGCCATAC
CAAACGACGAGCGTGACACCACGATGCCTGTAGCAATGGCAACAACGTTGCGCAAACTATTAACTGGCGA
ACTACTTACTCTAGCTTCCCGGCAACAATTAATAGACTGGATGGAGGCGGATAAAGTTGCAGGACCACTT
CTGCGCTCGGCCCTTCCGGCTGGCTGGTTTATTGCTGATAAATCTGGAGCCGGTGAGCGTGGGTCTCGCG
GTATCATTGCAGCACTGGGGCCAGATGGTAAGCCCTCCCGTATCGTAGTTATCTACACGACGGGGAGTCA
GGCAACTATGGATGAACGAAATAGACAGATCGCTGAGATAGGTGCCTCACTGATTAAGCATTGGTAACTG
TCAGACCAAGTTTACTCATATATACTTTAGATTGATTTAAAACTTCATTTTTAATTTAAAAGGATCTAGG
TGAAGATCCTTTTTGATAATCTCATGACCAAAATCCCTTAACGTGAGTTTTCGTTCCACTGAGCGTCAGA
CCCCGTAGAAAAGATCAAAGGATCTTCTTGAGATCCTTTTTTTCTGCGCGTAATCTGCTGCTTGCAAACA
AAAAAACCACCGCTACCAGCGGTGGTTTGTTTGCCGGATCAAGAGCTACCAACTCTTTTTCCGAAGGTAA
CTGGCTTCAGCAGAGCGCAGATACCAAATACTGTTCTTCTAGTGTAGCCGTAGTTAGGCCACCACTTCAA
GAACTCTGTAGCACCGCCTACATACCTCGCTCTGCTAATCCTGTTACCAGTGGCTGCTGCCAGTGGCGAT
AAGTCGTGTCTTACCGGGTTGGACTCAAGACGATAGTTACCGGATAAGGCGCAGCGGTCGGGCTGAACGG
GGGGTTCGTGCACACAGCCCAGCTTGGAGCGAACGACCTACACCGAACTGAGATACCTACAGCGTGAGCT
ATGAGAAAGCGCCACGCTTCCCGAAGGGAGAAAGGCGGACAGGTATCCGGTAAGCGGCAGGGTCGGAACA
GGAGAGCGCACGAGGGAGCTTCCAGGGGGAAACGCCTGGTATCTTTATAGTCCTGTCGGGTTTCGCCACC
TCTGACTTGAGCGTCGATTTTTGTGATGCTCGTCAGGGGGGCGGAGCCTATGGAAAAACGCCAGCAACGC
GGCCTTTTTACGGTTCCTGGCCTTTTGCTGGCCTTTTGCTCACATGTTCTTTCCTGCGTTATCCCCTGAT
TCTGTGGATAACCGTATTACCGCCTTTGAGTGAGCTGATACCGCTCGCCGCAGCCGAACGACCGAGCGCA
GCGAGTCAGTG
Features (pLannotate 1.2.2; 27 found; start..end, strand, type, name):
     18..110     +  CDS            lacI (fragment): lac repressor; lacI; The lac repressor binds to the lac operator to inhibit transcription in E. coli. This inhibition can be relieved by adding lactose or isopropyl-β-D-thiogalactopyranoside (IPTG).
    123..144     +  protein_bind   CAP binding site: CAP binding activates transcription in the presence of cAMP. E. coli catabolite activator protein
    159..189     +  promoter       lac promoter: promoter for the E. coli lac operon
    197..213     +  protein_bind   lac operator: The lac repressor binds to the lac operator to inhibit transcription in E. coli. This inhibition can be relieved by adding lactose or isopropyl-β-D-thiogalactopyranoside (IPTG). lac repressor encoded by lacI
    258..276     +  promoter       T3 promoter: promoter for bacteriophage T3 RNA polymerase
    304..530     +  promoter       RSV promoter: Rous sarcoma virus enhancer/promoter
    531..711     +  LTR            5' LTR (truncated): truncated 5' long terminal repeat (LTR) from HIV-1
    758..883     +  misc_feature   HIV-1 Ψ: packaging signal of human immunodeficiency virus type 1
    867..1230    +  CDS            HIV-1 gag (fragment): gag protein from human immunodeficiency virus 1; gag
   1376..1609    +  misc_feature   RRE: The Rev response element (RRE) of HIV-1 allows for Rev-dependent mRNA export from the nucleus to the cytoplasm.
   1986..2012    +  CDS            Rev (fragment): human immunodeficiency virus 1 (HIV-1) Rev protein; rev; enhances nuclear export of unspliced and incompletely spliced viral mRNAs
   2016..2256    +  promoter       U6 promoter: RNA polymerase III promoter for human U6 snRNA
   2304..2371    +  misc_RNA       tracrRNA (fragment): trans-activating CRISPR RNA for the Streptococcus pyogenes CRISPR/Cas9 system
   2420..2537    +  misc_feature   cPPT/CTS: central polypurine tract and central termination sequence of HIV-1
   2606..2817    +  promoter       EF-1α core promoter: core promoter for human elongation factor EF-1α
   2843..3442    +  CDS            PuroR (fragment): puromycin N-acetyltransferase; pac from Streptomyces; confers resistance to puromycin
   3458..4046    +  misc_feature   WPRE: woodchuck hepatitis virus posttranscriptional regulatory element
   4097..4116    +  misc_feature   cPPT/CTS (fragment): central polypurine tract and central termination sequence of HIV-1
   4118..4351    +  LTR            3' LTR (ΔU3): self-inactivating 3' long terminal repeat (LTR) from HIV-1
   4429..4550    +  polyA_signal   SV40 poly(A) signal: SV40 polyadenylation signal
   4590..4725    +  rep_origin     SV40 ori: SV40 origin of replication
   4746..4764    -  promoter       T7 promoter: promoter for bacteriophage T7 RNA polymerase
   4772..4927    +  CDS            lacZα (fragment): LacZα fragment of β-galactosidase; lacZ fragment
   4932..5360    +  rep_origin     f1 ori (sequence partly withheld): f1 bacteriophage origin of replication; arrow indicates direction of (+) strand synthesis
   5413..5517    +  promoter       AmpR promoter: bla
   5518..6378    +  CDS            AmpR: β-lactamase; bla; confers resistance to ampicillin, carbenicillin, and related antibiotics
   6549..7137    +  rep_origin     ori: high-copy-number ColE1/pMB1/pBR322/pUC origin of replication
