[The description below was written by a language model from this plasmid's Addgene catalogue record and pLannotate feature annotations shown in this document.]
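Description:
PPP2R2B B6.5 gRNA is a third-generation lentiviral CRISPR guide plasmid built on the pLenti-sgRNA backbone, designed to express a single guide RNA against human PPP2R2B. In bacteria it is maintained through a high-copy ColE1/pUC-type origin and selected with ampicillin via the β-lactamase gene. An f1 origin, an SV40 origin and remnants of lac/lacZα cloning-vector sequence with T3 and T7 promoters are also annotated in the backbone.

The viral portion is arranged as a self-inactivating transfer vector. An RSV enhancer/promoter drives a truncated HIV-1 5' LTR, making genomic RNA production Tat-independent. This is followed by the Ψ packaging signal with a partial gag region, the Rev response element for Rev-dependent nuclear export, a cPPT/CTS element, a WPRE that enhances transcript expression, and a ΔU3 3' LTR with a downstream SV40 polyadenylation signal. Between the LTRs, a human U6 RNA polymerase III promoter drives the PPP2R2B-targeting spacer fused to the Streptococcus pyogenes guide scaffold (annotated as a tracrRNA fragment). The spacer was inserted at BsmBI sites that were destroyed during cloning. A separate EF-1α core promoter expresses puromycin N-acetyltransferase so that transduced mammalian cells can be selected with puromycin.

No Cas9 coding sequence is annotated, so the nuclease must be provided separately, for example by a Cas9-expressing cell line. The plasmid belongs to a guide series used in a large-scale analysis of cell-cycle gene knockouts in human cells. The sequenced record is 7,302 nt, shorter than the 9,151 bp listed for the empty backbone. That difference may reflect loss of a stuffer fragment during guide cloning, but the record does not explain it.
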