Addgene plasmid #90848: PPP2R2B B6.5 gRNA
Purpose: 3rd generation lentiviral gRNA plasmid targeting human PPP2R2B
Depositing lab: Iain Cheeseman. Depositing organization: Whitehead Institute for Biomedical Research. Publication: Large-Scale Analysis of CRISPR/Cas9 Cell-Cycle Knockouts Reveals the Diversity of p53-Dependent Responses to Cell-Cycle Defects. McKinley KL, Cheeseman IM. Dev Cell. 2017 Feb 27;40(4):405-420.e2. doi: 10.1016/j.devcel.2017.01.012. Epub 2017 Feb 16. PubMed 28216383.
Backbone
  Vector backbone: pLenti-sgRNA
  Backbone manufacturer: Eric Lander & David Sabatini labs (Addgene plasmid #71409)
  Backbone size w/o insert (bp): 9151
  Vector type: Lentiviral, CRISPR
  Selectable markers: Puromycin
Growth in bacteria
  Bacterial resistance: Ampicillin, 100 μg/mL
  Growth temperature: 37°C
  Growth strain: NEB Stable
  Copy number: Unknown
Gene/Insert
  Gene/Insert name: PPP2R2B (Guide Designation B6.5) (alt name: pKMKO series)
  gRNA/shRNA sequence: CACCgTCGCATAGCTGTGGTCGCGC
  Species: H. sapiens (human)
  Promoter: U6
  Cloning method: Restriction Enzyme; 5′ cloning site BsmBI (destroyed during cloning); 3′ cloning site BsmBI (destroyed during cloning)
  Sequencing primers: 5′ hU6-F (5'-GAGGGCCTATTTCCCATGATT-3'); 3′ EF1a-R (5'-CACGGCGACTACTGCACTTA-3')
Terms and licenses: Academic/Nonprofit Terms; Industry Terms: Not Available to Industry
Depositor comments: Please note that gRNA target sequence listed is not strictly the 20nt spacer sequence, but also contains the 5' BsmBI overhang. For more information about knockout human cell lines generated using this plasmid, please see http://cellcycleknockouts.wi.mit.edu/ .
How to cite: PPP2R2B B6.5 gRNA was a gift from Iain Cheeseman (Addgene plasmid # 90848 ; http://n2t.net/addgene:90848 ; RRID:Addgene_90848)
